>Addgene plasmid #52382 | mouse deltaPE Oct4-GFP transgenic reporter | addgene partial sequence | sequence record 84695 | C-ter-GFP 5'-CTCCTCGCCCTTGCTCAC-3'
CGTCGACTGCAGAATTCGCGTCATGGGGAAGGTGGGCACCCCGAGCCGGGGGCCTGGTGGAAAGACGGCT
CACCTAGGGACGGTTTCACCTCTCCCTCCCCAATCCCACCCTCTAGCCTTGACCTCTGGCCCCGCCCCCT
GGGTGGGTGGAGGAGCAGAGCTGTGGGGGTGGGAGAAACTGAGGCGAGCGCTATCTGCCTGTGTCTTCCA
GACGGAGGTTGGGGACGTCTGGACAGGACAACCCTTAGGACGGGACCCCAGGAGGCCTTCATTTTCAACC
TTCAAGGTCCTCTCACCCCTGCCTTGGGTCACGATCCCATTACTGGCCTGGTGCTTAGTTATCTTTGCAA
GAGAATAGCCCTCAGAGTGCCTGTCTGCAAGGGATGGTGTTTGTCTGTCTGCTCCTACACCATGCTCTGA
ACGAAGGCCCCAGGGTGAATCACACAGCCTCAAAAAGCCCAGAGCACCCCACAGTGTACATAGCCAGGAC
AGAGTTCTGAGCCTGGGCCCAGCCCGCCTGAGCTGTTGGCTAGGGTCAGTGGCTCTAGGTGCCCTGGGGG
GCGGGGGTGTCTCTTGATGGTAGTCTTCATCAGGTAGAGATGGAACCTTTCTCTATAAAACAAGCTGCCC
TTGAACTCCTGATAATTCTCCTGCCTCAGCTTCATCGACTTCACCAAATTCACCCTGAGACTTTGAAAAA
AAAATTGCGTTTTATTTTAAGGGTGTGTATGTACCTACACACAGCTACACATAGCACATGTGTGGAAGTC
CCCTCCTTCTACCACATGGGTCCAAGTCATCCCCCAGGGTGGCTGAGGGGCCATCTCTCTGGCCCTCTCC
ATGAATCTTCCGTTTCCTCCACTCTGTCATGCTCACCTCCC
