>Addgene plasmid #52382 | mouse deltaPE Oct4-GFP transgenic reporter | addgene partial sequence | sequence record 85577 | mOct4-R 5'-cttggaagcttagccaggtt-3'
TGCTGACCCATCACCCCCACCTGGTGGGGGTGAGAAGGCGAAGTCTGAAGCCAGGTGTCCAGCACGCTTA
AGATACATTGATGAGTTTGGACAAACCACAACTAGAATGCAGTGAAAAAAATGCTTTATTTGTGAAATTT
GTGATGCTATTGCTTTATTTGTAACCATTATAAGCTGCAATAAACAAGTTAACAACAACAATTGCATTCA
TTTTATGTTTCAGGTTCAGGGGGAGGTGTGGGAGGTTTTTTAAAGCAAGTAAAACCTCTACAAATGTGGT
ATGGCTGATTATGATCTAGAGTCGCGGCCGGCCGCTTTACTTGTACAGCTCGTCCATGCCGAGAGTGATC
CCGGCGGCGGTCACGAACTCCAGCAGGACCATGTGATCGCGCTTCTCGTTGGGGTCTTTGCTCAGGGCGG
ACTGGGTGCTCAGGTAGTGGTTGTCGGGCAGCAGCACGGGGCCGTCGCCGATGGGGGTGTTCTGCTGGTA
GTGGTCGGCGAGCTGCACGCTGCCGTCCTCGATGTTGTGGCGGATCTTGAAGTTCACCTTGATGCCGTTC
TTCTGCTTGTCGGCCATGATATAGACGTTGTGGCTGTTGTAGTTGTACTCCAGCTTGTGCCCCAGGATGT
TGCCGTCCTCCTTGAAGTCGATGCCCTTCAGCTCGATGCGGTTCACCAGGGTGTCGCCCTCGAACTTCAC
CTCGGCGCGGGTCTTGTAGTTGCCGTCGTCCTTGAAGAAGATGGTGCGCTCCTGGACGTAGCCTTCGGGC
ATGGCGGACTTGAAGAAGTCGTGCTGCTTCATGTGGTCGGGGTAGCGGCTGAAGCACTGCACGCCGTA
