[The description below was written by a language model from this plasmid's Addgene catalogue record.]
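Description:
The mouse deltaPE Oct4-GFP transgenic reporter is a large (about 22 kb) mammalian reporter plasmid built on a pBS KS+ (pBluescript) backbone of roughly 3 kb. It is propagated in E. coli under ampicillin selection; the record lists its copy number as unknown. According to the depositor's comments it is a modified version of the previously published pGOF18 Oct4 genomic reporter, generated by recombineering, with a neomycin selection cassette added at the 3' end of the cloned Oct4 locus.

The payload is an approximately 18 kb fragment of the mouse Pou5f1 (Oct4) locus carrying a GFP coding sequence with a polyadenylation signal, so that GFP is expressed under the native Oct4 promoter and its surrounding regulatory sequences. The defining modification is a deletion of the region from about -300 to -1300 bp upstream of the Oct4 ATG. The "deltaPE" name indicates that this removes the proximal enhancer, leaving reporter activity dependent on the remaining regulatory elements, notably the distal enhancer, which is generally associated with Oct4 expression in naive pluripotent cells and the germline. The 1.5 kb PGK-gb2-Neo cassette uses a dual promoter: PGK drives neomycin resistance in mammalian cells for G418 selection, while the prokaryotic gb2 promoter allows the same gene to confer selection in bacteria during recombineering.

The construct is used as a stably integrated or transgenic fluorescent reporter of mouse Oct4 expression, and the enhancer deletion makes it suited to distinguishing pluripotent states. The depositor notes several sequence mismatches between the quality-control and reference sequences that are stated not to affect function.
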