Addgene plasmid #52382: mouse deltaPE Oct4-GFP transgenic reporter
Purpose: BAC recombineering generated construct, used as a reporter for mouse Oct4 expression
Depositing lab: Jacob Hanna. Publication: Derivation of novel human ground state naive pluripotent stem cells. Gafni O, Weinberger L, Mansour AA, Manor YS, Chomsky E, Ben-Yosef D, Kalma Y, Viukov S, Maza I, Zviran A, Rais Y, Shipony Z, Mukamel Z, Krupalnik V, Zerbib M, Geula S, Caspi I, Schneir D, Shwartz T, Gilad S, Amann-Zalcenstein D, Benjamin S, Amit I, Tanay A, Massarwa R, Novershtern N, Hanna JH. Nature. 2013 Dec 12;504(7479):282-6. doi: 10.1038/nature12745. Epub 2013 Oct 30. PubMed 24172903.
Backbone
  Vector backbone: pBS KS+
  Backbone size w/o insert (bp): 3000
  Total vector size (bp): 22128
  Vector type: Mammalian Expression
  Selectable markers: Neomycin (select with G418)
Growth in bacteria
  Bacterial resistance: Ampicillin, 100 μg/mL
  Growth temperature: 37°C
  Growth strain: DH5alpha
  Copy number: Unknown
Gene/Insert 1
  Gene/Insert name: GFP pA
  Species: Synthetic
  Promoter: Oct4
  Cloning method: Ligation Independent Cloning
  Sequencing primers: 5′ CTGTGTGATTCACCCTGGGG
Gene/Insert 2
  Gene/Insert name: Oct4
  Species: M. musculus (mouse)
  Insert size (bp): 18000
  Mutation: deleted -300 - -1300bp fragment upstream from Oct4 ATG
  Entrez Gene: Pou5f1 (a.k.a. NF-A3, Oct-3, Oct-3/4, Oct-4, Oct3, Oct3/4, Oct4, Otf-3, Otf-4, Otf3, Otf3-rs7, Otf3g, Otf4)
  Cloning method: Ligation Independent Cloning
  Sequencing primers: 5′ taatacgactcactataggg
Gene/Insert 3
  Gene/Insert name: PGK-gb2-Neo
  Species: Synthetic
  Insert size (bp): 1516
  Promoter: PGK+gb2
  Cloning method: Ligation Independent Cloning
  Sequencing primers: 5′ TGGCTATCAGAGCAGCTTTC
Terms and licenses: Academic/Nonprofit Terms; Industry Terms: Not Available to Industry
Depositor comments: This construct is modified pGOF18 from Young Young Il Yeom et al.,Development 122, 000-000 (1996) 881. We have introduced neo selection cassette at the 3' end of the cloned Oct4 locus. Please note that there are several mismatches in between Addgene's quality control and the depositor's sequence. The mismatches do NOT affect plasmid function.
How to cite: mouse deltaPE Oct4-GFP transgenic reporter was a gift from Jacob Hanna (Addgene plasmid # 52382 ; http://n2t.net/addgene:52382 ; RRID:Addgene_52382)
